>Addgene plasmid #104437 | pSpCas9 (BB)-2A-GFP gamma-tubulin sg | addgene full sequence | sequence record 200674 | Addgene NGS Result
TTGAGATCCTTTTTTTCTGCGCGTAATCTGCTGCTTGCAAACAAAAAAACCACCGCTACCAGCGGTGGTT
TGTTTGCCGGATCAAGAGCTACCAACTCTTTTTCCGAAGGTAACTGGCTTCAGCAGAGCGCAGATACCAA
ATACTGTTCTTCTAGTGTAGCCGTAGTTAGGCCACCACTTCAAGAACTCTGTAGCACCGCCTACATACCT
CGCTCTGCTAATCCTGTTACCAGTGGCTGCTGCCAGTGGCGATAAGTCGTGTCTTACCGGGTTGGACTCA
AGACGATAGTTACCGGATAAGGCGCAGCGGTCGGGCTGAACGGGGGGTTCGTGCACACAGCCCAGCTTGG
AGCGAACGACCTACACCGAACTGAGATACCTACAGCGTGAGCTATGAGAAAGCGCCACGCTTCCCGAAGG
GAGAAAGGCGGACAGGTATCCGGTAAGCGGCAGGGTCGGAACAGGAGAGCGCACGAGGGAGCTTCCAGGG
GGAAACGCCTGGTATCTTTATAGTCCTGTCGGGTTTCGCCACCTCTGACTTGAGCGTCGATTTTTGTGAT
GCTCGTCAGGGGGGCGGAGCCTATGGAAAAACGCCAGCAACGCGGCCTTTTTACGGTTCCTGGCCTTTTG
CTGGCCTTTTGCTCACATGTGAGGGCCTATTTCCCATGATTCCTTCATATTTGCATATACGATACAAGGC
TGTTAGAGAGATAATTGGAATTAATTTGACTGTAAACACAAAGATATTAGTACAAAATACGTGACGTAGA
AAGTAATAATTTCTTGGGTAGTTTGCAGTTTTAAAATTATGTTTTAAAATGGACTATCATATGCTTACCG
TAACTTGAAAGTATTTCGATTTCTTGGCTTTATATATCTTGTGGAAAGGACGAAACACCGGCCGCACTGG
CCCAACTGTAGTTTTAGAGCTAGAAATAGCAAGTTAAAATAAGGCTAGTCCGTTATCAACTTGAAAAAGT
GGCACCGAGTCGGTGCTTTTTTGTTTTAGAGCTAGAAATAGCAAGTTAAAATAAGGCTAGTCCGTTTTTA
GCGCGTGCGCCAATTCTGCAGACAAATGGCTCTAGAGGTACCCGTTACATAACTTACGGTAAATGGCCCG
CCTGGCTGACCGCCCAACGACCCCCGCCCATTGACGTCAATAGTAACGCCAATAGGGACTTTCCATTGAC
GTCAATGGGTGGAGTATTTACGGTAAACTGCCCACTTGGCAGTACATCAAGTGTATCATATGCCAAGTAC
GCCCCCTATTGACGTCAATGACGGTAAATGGCCCGCCTGGCATTGTGCCCAGTACATGACCTTATGGGAC
TTTCCTACTTGGCAGTACATCTACGTATTAGTCATCGCTATTACCATGGTCGAGGTGAGCCCCACGTTCT
GCTTCACTCTCCCCATCTCCCCCCCCTCCCCACCCCCAATTTTGTATTTATTTATTTTTTAATTATTTTG
TGCAGCGATGGGGGCGGGGGGGGGGGGGCGAGGGGCGGGGCGGGGCGAGGCGGAGAGGTGCGGCGGCAGC
CAATCAGAGCGGCGCGCTCCGAAAGTTTCCTTTTATGGCGAGGCGGCGGCGGCGGCGGCCCTATAAAAAG
CGAAGCGCGCGGCGGGCGGGAGTCGCTGCGCGCTGCCTTCGCCCCGTGCCCCGCTCCGCCGCCGCCTCGC
GCCGCCCGCCCCGGCTCTGACTGACCGCGTTACTCCCACAGGTGAGCGGGCGGGACGGCCCTTCTCCTCC
GGGCTGTAATTAGCTGAGCAAGAGGTAAGGGTTTAAGGGATGGTTGGTTGGTGGGGTATTAATGTTTAAT
TACCTGGAGCACCTGCCTGAAATCACTTTTTTTCAGGTTGGACCGGTGCCACCATGGACTATAAGGACCA
CGACGGAGACTACAAGGATCATGATATTGATTACAAAGACGATGACGATAAGATGGCCCCAAAGAAGAAG
CGGAAGGTCGGTATCCACGGAGTCCCAGCAGCCGACAAGAAGTACAGCATCGGCCTGGACATCGGCACCA
ACTCTGTGGGCTGGGCCGTGATCACCGACGAGTACAAGGTGCCCAGCAAGAAATTCAAGGTGCTGGGCAA
CACCGACCGGCACAGCATCAAGAAGAACCTGATCGGAGCCCTGCTGTTCGACAGCGGCGAAACAGCCGAG
GCCACCCGGCTGAAGAGAACCGCCAGAAGAAGATACACCAGACGGAAGAACCGGATCTGCTATCTGCAAG
AGATCTTCAGCAACGAGATGGCCAAGGTGGACGACAGCTTCTTCCACAGACTGGAAGAGTCCTTCCTGGT
GGAAGAGGATAAGAAGCACGAGCGGCACCCCATCTTCGGCAACATCGTGGACGAGGTGGCCTACCACGAG
AAGTACCCCACCATCTACCACCTGAGAAAGAAACTGGTGGACAGCACCGACAAGGCCGACCTGCGGCTGA
TCTATCTGGCCCTGGCCCACATGATCAAGTTCCGGGGCCACTTCCTGATCGAGGGCGACCTGAACCCCGA
CAACAGCGACGTGGACAAGCTGTTCATCCAGCTGGTGCAGACCTACAACCAGCTGTTCGAGGAAAACCCC
ATCAACGCCAGCGGCGTGGACGCCAAGGCCATCCTGTCTGCCAGACTGAGCAAGAGCAGACGGCTGGAAA
ATCTGATCGCCCAGCTGCCCGGCGAGAAGAAGAATGGCCTGTTCGGAAACCTGATTGCCCTGAGCCTGGG
CCTGACCCCCAACTTCAAGAGCAACTTCGACCTGGCCGAGGATGCCAAACTGCAGCTGAGCAAGGACACC
TACGACGACGACCTGGACAACCTGCTGGCCCAGATCGGCGACCAGTACGCCGACCTGTTTCTGGCCGCCA
AGAACCTGTCCGACGCCATCCTGCTGAGCGACATCCTGAGAGTGAACACCGAGATCACCAAGGCCCCCCT
GAGCGCCTCTATGATCAAGAGATACGACGAGCACCACCAGGACCTGACCCTGCTGAAAGCTCTCGTGCGG
CAGCAGCTGCCTGAGAAGTACAAAGAGATTTTCTTCGACCAGAGCAAGAACGGCTACGCCGGCTACATTG
ACGGCGGAGCCAGCCAGGAAGAGTTCTACAAGTTCATCAAGCCCATCCTGGAAAAGATGGACGGCACCGA
GGAACTGCTCGTGAAGCTGAACAGAGAGGACCTGCTGCGGAAGCAGCGGACCTTCGACAACGGCAGCATC
CCCCACCAGATCCACCTGGGAGAGCTGCACGCCATTCTGCGGCGGCAGGAAGATTTTTACCCATTCCTGA
AGGACAACCGGGAAAAGATCGAGAAGATCCTGACCTTCCGCATCCCCTACTACGTGGGCCCTCTGGCCAG
GGGAAACAGCAGATTCGCCTGGATGACCAGAAAGAGCGAGGAAACCATCACCCCCTGGAACTTCGAGGAA
GTGGTGGACAAGGGCGCTTCCGCCCAGAGCTTCATCGAGCGGATGACCAACTTCGATAAGAACCTGCCCA
ACGAGAAGGTGCTGCCCAAGCACAGCCTGCTGTACGAGTACTTCACCGTGTATAACGAGCTGACCAAAGT
GAAATACGTGACCGAGGGAATGAGAAAGCCCGCCTTCCTGAGCGGCGAGCAGAAAAAGGCCATCGTGGAC
CTGCTGTTCAAGACCAACCGGAAAGTGACCGTGAAGCAGCTGAAAGAGGACTACTTCAAGAAAATCGAGT
GCTTCGACTCCGTGGAAATCTCCGGCGTGGAAGATCGGTTCAACGCCTCCCTGGGCACATACCACGATCT
GCTGAAAATTATCAAGGACAAGGACTTCCTGGACAATGAGGAAAACGAGGACATTCTGGAAGATATCGTG
CTGACCCTGACACTGTTTGAGGACAGAGAGATGATCGAGGAACGGCTGAAAACCTATGCCCACCTGTTCG
ACGACAAAGTGATGAAGCAGCTGAAGCGGCGGAGATACACCGGCTGGGGCAGGCTGAGCCGGAAGCTGAT
CAACGGCATCCGGGACAAGCAGTCCGGCAAGACAATCCTGGATTTCCTGAAGTCCGACGGCTTCGCCAAC
AGAAACTTCATGCAGCTGATCCACGACGACAGCCTGACCTTTAAAGAGGACATCCAGAAAGCCCAGGTGT
CCGGCCAGGGCGATAGCCTGCACGAGCACATTGCCAATCTGGCCGGCAGCCCCGCCATTAAGAAGGGCAT
CCTGCAGACAGTGAAGGTGGTGGACGAGCTCGTGAAAGTGATGGGCCGGCACAAGCCCGAGAACATCGTG
ATCGAAATGGCCAGAGAGAACCAGACCACCCAGAAGGGACAGAAGAACAGCCGCGAGAGAATGAAGCGGA
TCGAAGAGGGCATCAAAGAGCTGGGCAGCCAGATCCTGAAAGAACACCCCGTGGAAAACACCCAGCTGCA
GAACGAGAAGCTGTACCTGTACTACCTGCAGAATGGGCGGGATATGTACGTGGACCAGGAACTGGACATC
AACCGGCTGTCCGACTACGATGTGGACCATATCGTGCCTCAGAGCTTTCTGAAGGACGACTCCATCGACA
ACAAGGTGCTGACCAGAAGCGACAAGAACCGGGGCAAGAGCGACAACGTGCCCTCCGAAGAGGTCGTGAA
GAAGATGAAGAACTACTGGCGGCAGCTGCTGAACGCCAAGCTGATTACCCAGAGAAAGTTCGACAATCTG
ACCAAGGCCGAGAGAGGCGGCCTGAGCGAACTGGATAAGGCCGGCTTCATCAAGAGACAGCTGGTGGAAA
CCCGGCAGATCACAAAGCACGTGGCACAGATCCTGGACTCCCGGATGAACACTAAGTACGACGAGAATGA
CAAGCTGATCCGGGAAGTGAAAGTGATCACCCTGAAGTCCAAGCTGGTGTCCGATTTCCGGAAGGATTTC
CAGTTTTACAAAGTGCGCGAGATCAACAACTACCACCACGCCCACGACGCCTACCTGAACGCCGTCGTGG
GAACCGCCCTGATCAAAAAGTACCCTAAGCTGGAAAGCGAGTTCGTGTACGGCGACTACAAGGTGTACGA
CGTGCGGAAGATGATCGCCAAGAGCGAGCAGGAAATCGGCAAGGCTACCGCCAAGTACTTCTTCTACAGC
AACATCATGAACTTTTTCAAGACCGAGATTACCCTGGCCAACGGCGAGATCCGGAAGCGGCCTCTGATCG
AGACAAACGGCGAAACCGGGGAGATCGTGTGGGATAAGGGCCGGGATTTTGCCACCGTGCGGAAAGTGCT
GAGCATGCCCCAAGTGAATATCGTGAAAAAGACCGAGGTGCAGACAGGCGGCTTCAGCAAAGAGTCTATC
CTGCCCAAGAGGAACAGCGATAAGCTGATCGCCAGAAAGAAGGACTGGGACCCTAAGAAGTACGGCGGCT
TCGACAGCCCCACCGTGGCCTATTCTGTGCTGGTGGTGGCCAAAGTGGAAAAGGGCAAGTCCAAGAAACT
GAAGAGTGTGAAAGAGCTGCTGGGGATCACCATCATGGAAAGAAGCAGCTTCGAGAAGAATCCCATCGAC
TTTCTGGAAGCCAAGGGCTACAAAGAAGTGAAAAAGGACCTGATCATCAAGCTGCCTAAGTACTCCCTGT
TCGAGCTGGAAAACGGCCGGAAGAGAATGCTGGCCTCTGCCGGCGAACTGCAGAAGGGAAACGAACTGGC
CCTGCCCTCCAAATATGTGAACTTCCTGTACCTGGCCAGCCACTATGAGAAGCTGAAGGGCTCCCCCGAG
GATAATGAGCAGAAACAGCTGTTTGTGGAACAGCACAAGCACTACCTGGACGAGATCATCGAGCAGATCA
GCGAGTTCTCCAAGAGAGTGATCCTGGCCGACGCTAATCTGGACAAAGTGCTGTCCGCCTACAACAAGCA
CCGGGATAAGCCCATCAGAGAGCAGGCCGAGAATATCATCCACCTGTTTACCCTGACCAATCTGGGAGCC
CCTGCCGCCTTCAAGTACTTTGACACCACCATCGACCGGAAGAGGTACACCAGCACCAAAGAGGTGCTGG
ACGCCACCCTGATCCACCAGAGCATCACCGGCCTGTACGAGACACGGATCGACCTGTCTCAGCTGGGAGG
CGACAAAAGGCCGGCGGCCACGAAAAAGGCCGGCCAGGCAAAAAAGAAAAAGGAATTCGGCAGTGGAGAG
GGCAGAGGAAGTCTGCTAACATGCGGTGACGTCGAGGAGAATCCTGGCCCAGTGAGCAAGGGCGAGGAGC
TGTTCACCGGGGTGGTGCCCATCCTGGTCGAGCTGGACGGCGACGTAAACGGCCACAAGTTCAGCGTGTC
CGGCGAGGGCGAGGGCGATGCCACCTACGGCAAGCTGACCCTGAAGTTCATCTGCACCACCGGCAAGCTG
CCCGTGCCCTGGCCCACCCTCGTGACCACCCTGACCTACGGCGTGCAGTGCTTCAGCCGCTACCCCGACC
ACATGAAGCAGCACGACTTCTTCAAGTCCGCCATGCCCGAAGGCTACGTCCAGGAGCGCACCATCTTCTT
CAAGGACGACGGCAACTACAAGACCCGCGCCGAGGTGAAGTTCGAGGGCGACACCCTGGTGAACCGCATC
GAGCTGAAGGGCATCGACTTCAAGGAGGACGGCAACATCCTGGGGCACAAGCTGGAGTACAACTACAACA
GCCACAACGTCTATATCATGGCCGACAAGCAGAAGAACGGCATCAAGGTGAACTTCAAGATCCGCCACAA
CATCGAGGACGGCAGCGTGCAGCTCGCCGACCACTACCAGCAGAACACCCCCATCGGCGACGGCCCCGTG
CTGCTGCCCGACAACCACTACCTGAGCACCCAGTCCGCCCTGAGCAAAGACCCCAACGAGAAGCGCGATC
ACATGGTCCTGCTGGAGTTCGTGACCGCCGCCGGGATCACTCTCGGCATGGACGAGCTGTACAAGGAATT
CTAACTAGAGCTCGCTGATCAGCCTCGACTGTGCCTTCTAGTTGCCAGCCATCTGTTGTTTGCCCCTCCC
CCGTGCCTTCCTTGACCCTGGAAGGTGCCACTCCCACTGTCCTTTCCTAATAAAATGAGGAAATTGCATC
GCATTGTCTGAGTAGGTGTCATTCTATTCTGGGGGGTGGGGTGGGGCAGGACAGCAAGGGGGAGGATTGG
GAAGAGAATAGCAGGCATGCTGGGGAGCGGCCGCAGGAACCCCTAGTGATGGAGTTGGCCACTCCCTCTC
TGCGCGCTCGCTCGCTCACTGAGGCCGGGCGACCAAAGGTCGCCCGACGCCCGGGCTTTGCCCGGGCGGC
CTCAGTGAGCGAGCGAGCGCGCAGCTGCCTGCAGGGGCGCCTGATGCGGTATTTTCTCCTTACGCATCTG
TGCGGTATTTCACACCGCATA
[95 nt withheld, positions 7372-7466]
T
[46 nt withheld, positions 7468-7513]
C
[141 nt withheld, positions 7515-7655]
CCTTTGACGTTGGAGTCCACGTTCTTT
[37 nt withheld, positions 7683-7719]
ACTCTATCTCGGGCTATTCTTTTGATTTATAAGGGATTTTGCCGATTTCGGTCTATTGGTTAAAAAATGA
GCTGATTTAACAAAAATTTAACGCGAATTTTAACAAAATATTAACGTTTACAATTTTATGGTGCACTCTC
AGTACAATCTGCTCTGATGCCGCATAGTTAAGCCAGCCCCGACACCCGCCAACACCCGCTGACGCGCCCT
GACGGGCTTGTCTGCTCCCGGCATCCGCTTACAGACAAGCTGTGACCGTCTCCGGGAGCTGCATGTGTCA
GAGGTTTTCACCGTCATCACCGAAACGCGCGAGACGAAAGGGCCTCGTGATACGCCTATTTTTATAGGTT
AATGTCATGATAATAATGGTTTCTTAGACGTCAGGTGGCACTTTTCGGGGAAATGTGCGCGGAACCCCTA
TTTGTTTATTTTTCTAAATACATTCAAATATGTATCCGCTCATGAGACAATAACCCTGATAAATGCTTCA
ATAATATTGAAAAAGGAAGAGTATGAGTATTCAACATTTCCGTGTCGCCCTTATTCCCTTTTTTGCGGCA
TTTTGCCTTCCTGTTTTTGCTCACCCAGAAACGCTGGTGAAAGTAAAAGATGCTGAAGATCAGTTGGGTG
CACGAGTGGGTTACATCGAACTGGATCTCAACAGCGGTAAGATCCTTGAGAGTTTTCGCCCCGAAGAACG
TTTTCCAATGATGAGCACTTTTAAAGTTCTGCTATGTGGCGCGGTATTATCCCGTATTGACGCCGGGCAA
GAGCAACTCGGTCGCCGCATACACTATTCTCAGAATGACTTGGTTGAGTACTCACCAGTCACAGAAAAGC
ATCTTACGGATGGCATGACAGTAAGAGAATTATGCAGTGCTGCCATAACCATGAGTGATAACACTGCGGC
CAACTTACTTCTGACAACGATCGGAGGACCGAAGGAGCTAACCGCTTTTTTGCACAACATGGGGGATCAT
GTAACTCGCCTTGATCGTTGGGAACCGGAGCTGAATGAAGCCATACCAAACGACGAGCGTGACACCACGA
TGCCTGTAGCAATGGCAACAACGTTGCGCAAACTATTAACTGGCGAACTACTTACTCTAGCTTCCCGGCA
ACAATTAATAGACTGGATGGAGGCGGATAAAGTTGCAGGACCACTTCTGCGCTCGGCCCTTCCGGCTGGC
TGGTTTATTGCTGATAAATCTGGAGCCGGTGAGCGTGGAAGCCGCGGTATCATTGCAGCACTGGGGCCAG
ATGGTAAGCCCTCCCGTATCGTAGTTATCTACACGACGGGGAGTCAGGCAACTATGGATGAACGAAATAG
ACAGATCGCTGAGATAGGTGCCTCACTGATTAAGCATTGGTAACTGTCAGACCAAGTTTACTCATATATA
CTTTAGATTGATTTAAAACTTCATTTTTAATTTAAAAGGATCTAGGTGAAGATCCTTTTTGATAATCTCA
TGACCAAAATCCCTTAACGTGAGTTTTCGTTCCACTGAGCGTCAGACCCCGTAGAAAAGATCAAAGGATC
TTC
Features (pLannotate 1.2.2; 19 found; start..end, strand, type, name):
      1..589     +  rep_origin     ori: high-copy-number ColE1/pMB1/pBR322/pUC origin of replication
    651..891     +  promoter       U6 promoter: RNA polymerase III promoter for human U6 snRNA
    921..996     +  misc_RNA       gRNA scaffold: guide RNA scaffold for the Streptococcus pyogenes CRISPR/Cas9 system
   1003..1046    +  misc_RNA       gRNA scaffold (fragment): guide RNA scaffold for the Streptococcus pyogenes CRISPR/Cas9 system
   1093..1378    +  enhancer       CMV enhancer: human cytomegalovirus immediate early enhancer; contains an 18-bp deletion relative to the standard CMV enhancer
   1380..1628    +  promoter       chicken β-actin promoter: contains a 21-bp deletion relative to the standard chicken β-actin promoter
   1629..1856    +  intron         hybrid intron: hybrid between chicken β-actin (CBA) and minute virus of mice (MMV) introns (Gray et al., 2011)
   1994..3595    +  CDS            Cas9(N): N-terminal portion of Streptococcus pyogenes Cas9 (Zetsche et al., 2015)
   3596..6094    +  CDS            Cas9(C): C-terminal portion of Streptococcus pyogenes Cas9 (Zetsche et al., 2015)
   6095..6142    +  CDS            nucleoplasmin NLS: bipartite nuclear localization signal from nucleoplasmin
   6212..6925    +  CDS            EGFP: EGFP is a basic (constitutively fluorescent) green fluorescent protein published in 1996, derived from Aequorea victoria. It is reported to be a rapidly-maturing weak dimer with moderate acid sensitivity.
   6959..7070    +  polyA_signal   bGH poly(A) signal: bovine growth hormone polyadenylation signal
   7175..7315    +  repeat_region  AAV2 ITR: inverted terminal repeat of adeno-associated virus serotype 2 inverted
   7320..7371    -  misc_feature   bom (fragment): basis of mobility region from pBR322
   7390..7845    +  rep_origin     f1 ori (sequence partly withheld): f1 bacteriophage origin of replication; arrow indicates direction of (+) strand synthesis
   7846..7895    -  misc_feature   bom (fragment): basis of mobility region from pBR322
   7997..8032    -  CDS            rop (fragment): Rop protein, which maintains plasmids at low copy number; rop
   8127..8231    +  promoter       AmpR promoter: bla
   8232..9092    +  CDS            AmpR: β-lactamase; bla; confers resistance to ampicillin, carbenicillin, and related antibiotics
