[The description below was written by a language model from this plasmid's Addgene catalogue record and pLannotate feature annotations shown in this document.]
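Description:
pSpCas9 (BB)-2A-GFP gamma-tubulin sg is an all-in-one mammalian CRISPR/Cas9 expression plasmid built on the pSpCas9 (BB)-2A-GFP backbone, carrying a 20-nt guide directed against human gamma-tubulin. It is propagated in E. coli through a high-copy ColE1/pUC-type origin and selected with ampicillin via the β-lactamase gene. An f1 phage origin is also present, along with a single annotated AAV2 ITR and short bom and rop fragments that appear to be backbone remnants. The catalogue lists a total size of 9,309 bp, whereas the sequenced record behind the feature table is 9,262 nt, so the two differ slightly.

Two expression units work together. A human U6 RNA polymerase III promoter drives the guide, which sits in the gap between the promoter and the Streptococcus pyogenes gRNA scaffold. The annotation also shows a second, partial scaffold fragment just downstream. The second unit uses a hybrid promoter made of the CMV enhancer, the chicken β-actin promoter and a hybrid intron to express S. pyogenes Cas9. Cas9 is annotated as contiguous N- and C-terminal portions and is followed by a nucleoplasmin nuclear localization signal, EGFP and a bGH polyadenylation signal. According to the record, Cas9 carries a 3xFLAG tag, and the backbone name indicates a 2A peptide between Cas9 and GFP, which would yield separate proteins. Neither element is individually annotated in the feature table.

The stated purpose is to reduce gamma-tubulin expression in human cells. After transfection, Cas9 and the guide are co-delivered from one plasmid, and GFP fluorescence can be used to identify or sort the cells expressing them.
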