Addgene plasmid #104437: pSpCas9 (BB)-2A-GFP gamma-tubulin sg
Purpose: Knockdown the expression of gamma-tubulin in human cells
Depositing lab: Maria Alvarado-Kristensson. Publication: Characterization of gamma-tubulin filaments in mammalian cells. Lindstrom L, Alvarado-Kristensson M. Biochim Biophys Acta. 2017 Oct 16. pii: S0167-4889(17)30283-5. doi: 10.1016/j.bbamcr.2017.10.008. PubMed 29050966.
Backbone
  Vector backbone: pSpCas9 (BB)-2A-GFP
  Backbone manufacturer: Dr. Zhang
  Backbone size w/o insert (bp): 9289
  Total vector size (bp): 9309
  Vector type: Mammalian Expression
Growth in bacteria
  Bacterial resistance: Ampicillin, 100 μg/mL
  Growth temperature: 37°C
  Growth strain: DH5alpha
  Copy number: Unknown
Gene/Insert
  Gene/Insert name: gamma-tubulin sgRNA (alt name: NA)
  gRNA/shRNA sequence: TACAGTTGGGCCAGTGCGGC
  Species: H. sapiens (human)
  Tag / fusion protein: The gamma-tubulin sgRNA is coexpressed with 3xFLAG-Cas9-GFP
Resource information
  A portion of this plasmid was derived from a plasmid made by: The backbone was a gift from Dr. Zhang
Terms and licenses: Academic/Nonprofit Terms; Industry Terms: Not Available to Industry
How to cite: pSpCas9 (BB)-2A-GFP gamma-tubulin sg was a gift from Maria Alvarado-Kristensson (Addgene plasmid # 104437 ; http://n2t.net/addgene:104437 ; RRID:Addgene_104437)
