>Addgene plasmid #104437 | pSpCas9 (BB)-2A-GFP gamma-tubulin sg | depositor partial sequence | sequence record 197935 | Insert
CACCGGCCGCACTGGCCCAACTGTA
